Addgene plasmid #213768: pLV-HKGT1_short_mCherry2-NLS-PEST_Puro
Purpose: Fluorescent reporter designed on shortlist of Housekeeping-like signature and transcription factor genes from Tabula Sapiens and Tabula Muris databases.
Depositing lab: Gaetano Gargiulo. Depositing organization: Max-Delbrueck-Centrum fuer Molekulare Medizin (MDC). Publication: Logical design of synthetic cis-regulatory DNA for genetic tracing of cell identities and state changes. Company C, Schmitt MJ, Dramaretska Y, Serresi M, Kertalli S, Jiang B, Yin JA, Aguzzi A, Barozzi I, Gargiulo G. Nat Commun. 2024 Feb 5;15(1):897. doi: 10.1038/s41467-024-45069-6. PubMed 38316783.
Backbone
  Vector backbone: Lentiviral Gene Expression Vector
  Backbone manufacturer: VectorBuilder Inc.
  Backbone size w/o insert (bp): 8249
  Vector type: Lentiviral, Synthetic Biology
  Selectable markers: Puromycin
Growth in bacteria
  Bacterial resistance: Ampicillin, 100 μg/mL
  Growth temperature: 37°C
  Growth strain: NEB Stable
  Copy number: High Copy
Gene/Insert
  Gene/Insert name: HKGT1_short_mCherry2-NLS-PEST
  Species: H. sapiens (human)
  Insert size (bp): 306
  Cloning method: Restriction Enzyme; 5′ cloning site XbaI (unknown if destroyed); 3′ cloning site AfeI (unknown if destroyed)
Terms and licenses: Academic/Nonprofit Terms; Industry Terms: Not Available to Industry
How to cite: pLV-HKGT1_short_mCherry2-NLS-PEST_Puro was a gift from Gaetano Gargiulo (Addgene plasmid # 213768 ; http://n2t.net/addgene:213768 ; RRID:Addgene_213768)
