[The description below was written by a language model from this plasmid's Addgene catalogue record and pLannotate feature annotations shown in this document.]
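Description:
pLV-HKGT1_short_mCherry2-NLS-PEST_Puro is a third-generation, self-inactivating HIV-1 lentiviral reporter plasmid of about 8.6 kb built on a commercial lentiviral gene expression backbone. It is propagated in E. coli through a high-copy ColE1/pUC-type origin with ampicillin selection (AmpR), and also carries an f1 origin, an SV40 origin and remnants of a lac/T7/T3 cloning region. The viral portion has an RSV promoter fused to a truncated 5' LTR for Tat-independent genomic RNA production, followed by the Ψ packaging signal, RRE for Rev-dependent export, cPPT/CTS, and a ΔU3 3' LTR followed by an SV40 poly(A) signal.

The payload is a roughly 300 bp synthetic cis-regulatory element, HKGT1_short, sitting between the attB4 and attB1 Gateway sites, where a promoter module would normally lie. According to the record it was designed from a shortlist of housekeeping-like signature and transcription factor genes drawn from the Tabula Sapiens and Tabula Muris atlases. The annotation tool labels part of this region as an NFKBIE fragment, which probably reflects sequence similarity of human genomic DNA used in the design rather than an expressed coding sequence. This element drives mCherry2 fused to three copies of the SV40 NLS and a segment matching the ornithine decarboxylase PEST degron (annotated as a d2EYFP fragment). The resulting red signal is nuclear and short-lived, so it follows current promoter activity rather than accumulated protein. A WPRE follows the reporter to enhance transcript expression. A separate mouse PGK promoter drives PuroR, allowing puromycin selection of transduced mammalian cells independently of reporter activity. The construct belongs to a set of synthetic reporters for genetic tracing of cell identities and state changes. Its housekeeping-like design suggests broad activity, although the record does not state a specific role.
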