Features (pLannotate 1.2.2; 34 found; start..end, strand, type, name):
      3..229     +  promoter       RSV promoter: Rous sarcoma virus enhancer/promoter
    230..410     +  LTR            5' LTR (truncated): truncated 5' long terminal repeat (LTR) from HIV-1
    457..582     +  misc_feature   HIV-1 Ψ: packaging signal of human immunodeficiency virus type 1
    566..929     +  CDS            HIV-1 gag (fragment): gag protein from human immunodeficiency virus 1; gag
   1075..1308    +  misc_feature   RRE: The Rev response element (RRE) of HIV-1 allows for Rev-dependent mRNA export from the nucleus to the cytoplasm.
   1685..1785    +  CDS            Rev (fragment): human immunodeficiency virus 1 (HIV-1) Rev protein; rev; enhances nuclear export of unspliced and incompletely spliced viral mRNAs
   1803..1920    +  misc_feature   cPPT/CTS: central polypurine tract and central termination sequence of HIV-1
   1938..1958    +  protein_bind   attB4: mutant version of attB; core recombination site for the Gateway® BP reaction BP Clonase™
   2143..2262    +  CDS            NFKBIE (fragment): IKBE_HUMAN - Also known as IKBE. Experimental evidence at protein level: Swiss-Prot protein existence level 1. Inhibits NF-kappa-B by complexing with and trapping it in the cytoplasm. Inhibits DNA-binding of NF-kappa-B p50-p65 and p50-c-Rel complexes. From Homo sapiens (Human).
   2265..2285    +  protein_bind   attB1: mutant version of attB; core recombination site for the Gateway® BP reaction BP Clonase™
   2295..3002    +  CDS            mCherry2: mCherry2 is a basic (constitutively fluorescent) red fluorescent protein published in 2017, derived from Discosoma sp.. It has very low acid sensitivity.
   3021..3041    +  CDS            SV40 NLS: nuclear localization signal of SV40 (simian virus 40) large T antigen
   3045..3065    +  CDS            SV40 NLS: nuclear localization signal of SV40 (simian virus 40) large T antigen
   3069..3089    +  CDS            SV40 NLS: nuclear localization signal of SV40 (simian virus 40) large T antigen
   3104..3227    +  CDS            d2EYFP (fragment): EYFP destabilized by residues 422-461 of mouse ornithine decarboxylase, giving an in vivo half-life of ~2 hours mammalian codon-optimized
   3228..3252    -  protein_bind   attB2: mutant version of attB; recombination site for the Gateway® BP reaction BP Clonase™
   3270..3858    +  misc_feature   WPRE: woodchuck hepatitis virus posttranscriptional regulatory element
   3889..4388    +  promoter       PGK promoter: mouse phosphoglycerate kinase 1 promoter
   4405..5004    +  CDS            PuroR: puromycin N-acetyltransferase; pac from Streptomyces alboniger; confers resistance to puromycin
   4994..5074    +  CDS            nef (fragment): NEF_HV1Z2 - Experimental evidence at protein level: Swiss-Prot protein existence level 1. Extracellular Nef protein targets CD4(+) T-lymphocytes for apoptosis by interacting with CXCR4 surface receptors. From Human immunodeficiency virus type 1 group M subtype D (isolate Z2/CDC-Z34) (HIV-1).
   5076..5309    +  LTR            3' LTR (ΔU3): self-inactivating 3' long terminal repeat (LTR) from HIV-1
   5381..5502    +  polyA_signal   SV40 poly(A) signal: SV40 polyadenylation signal
   5542..5677    +  rep_origin     SV40 ori: SV40 origin of replication
   5698..5716    -  promoter       T7 promoter: promoter for bacteriophage T7 RNA polymerase
   5724..5879    +  CDS            lacZα (fragment): LacZα fragment of β-galactosidase; lacZ fragment
   5884..6312    +  rep_origin     f1 ori (sequence partly withheld): f1 bacteriophage origin of replication; arrow indicates direction of (+) strand synthesis
   6365..6469    +  promoter       AmpR promoter: bla
   6470..7330    +  CDS            AmpR: β-lactamase; bla; confers resistance to ampicillin, carbenicillin, and related antibiotics
   7501..8089    +  rep_origin     ori: high-copy-number ColE1/pMB1/pBR322/pUC origin of replication
   8272..8364    +  CDS            lacI (fragment): lac repressor; lacI; The lac repressor binds to the lac operator to inhibit transcription in E. coli. This inhibition can be relieved by adding lactose or isopropyl-β-D-thiogalactopyranoside (IPTG).
   8377..8398    +  protein_bind   CAP binding site: CAP binding activates transcription in the presence of cAMP. E. coli catabolite activator protein
   8413..8443    +  promoter       lac promoter: promoter for the E. coli lac operon
   8451..8467    +  protein_bind   lac operator: The lac repressor binds to the lac operator to inhibit transcription in E. coli. This inhibition can be relieved by adding lactose or isopropyl-β-D-thiogalactopyranoside (IPTG). lac repressor encoded by lacI
   8512..8530    +  promoter       T3 promoter: promoter for bacteriophage T3 RNA polymerase
>Addgene plasmid #213768 | pLV-HKGT1_short_mCherry2-NLS-PEST_Puro | addgene full sequence | sequence record 421742 | Addgene NGS Result
AATGTAGTCTTATGCAATACTCTTGTAGTCTTGCAACATGGTAACGATGAGTTAGCAACATGCCTTACAA
GGAGAGAAAAAGCACCGTGCATGCCGATTGGTGGAAGTAAGGTGGTACGATCGTGCCTTATTAGGAAGGC
AACAGACGGGTCTGACATGGATTGGACGAACCACTGAATTGCCGCATTGCAGAGATATTGTATTTAAGTG
CCTAGCTCGATACATAAACGGGTCTCTCTGGTTAGACCAGATCTGAGCCTGGGAGCTCTCTGGCTAACTA
GGGAACCCACTGCTTAAGCCTCAATAAAGCTTGCCTTGAGTGCTTCAAGTAGTGTGTGCCCGTCTGTTGT
GTGACTCTGGTAACTAGAGATCCCTCAGACCCTTTTAGTCAGTGTGGAAAATCTCTAGCAGTGGCGCCCG
AACAGGGACTTGAAAGCGAAAGGGAAACCAGAGGAGCTCTCTCGACGCAGGACTCGGCTTGCTGAAGCGC
GCACGGCAAGAGGCGAGGGGCGGCGACTGGTGAGTACGCCAAAAATTTTGACTAGCGGAGGCTAGAAGGA
GAGAGATGGGTGCGAGAGCGTCAGTATTAAGCGGGGGAGAATTAGATCGCGATGGGAAAAAATTCGGTTA
AGGCCAGGGGGAAAGAAAAAATATAAATTAAAACATATAGTATGGGCAAGCAGGGAGCTAGAACGATTCG
CAGTTAATCCTGGCCTGTTAGAAACATCAGAAGGCTGTAGACAAATACTGGGACAGCTACAACCATCCCT
TCAGACAGGATCAGAAGAACTTAGATCATTATATAATACAGTAGCAACCCTCTATTGTGTGCATCAAAGG
ATAGAGATAAAAGACACCAAGGAAGCTTTAGACAAGATAGAGGAAGAGCAAAACAAAAGTAAGACCACCG
CACAGCAAGCGGCCGCTGATCTTCAGACCTGGAGGAGGAGATATGAGGGACAATTGGAGAAGTGAATTAT
ATAAATATAAAGTAGTAAAAATTGAACCATTAGGAGTAGCACCCACCAAGGCAAAGAGAAGAGTGGTGCA
GAGAGAAAAAAGAGCAGTGGGAATAGGAGCTTTGTTCCTTGGGTTCTTGGGAGCAGCAGGAAGCACTATG
GGCGCAGCGTCAATGACGCTGACGGTACAGGCCAGACAATTATTGTCTGGTATAGTGCAGCAGCAGAACA
ATTTGCTGAGGGCTATTGAGGCGCAACAGCATCTGTTGCAACTCACAGTCTGGGGCATCAAGCAGCTCCA
GGCAAGAATCCTGGCTGTGGAAAGATACCTAAAGGATCAACAGCTCCTGGGGATTTGGGGTTGCTCTGGA
AAACTCATTTGCACCACTGCTGTGCCTTGGAATGCTAGTTGGAGTAATAAATCTCTGGAACAGATTTGGA
ATCACACGACCTGGATGGAGTGGGACAGAGAAATTAACAATTACACAAGCTTAATACACTCCTTAATTGA
AGAATCGCAAAACCAGCAAGAAAAGAATGAACAAGAATTATTGGAATTAGATAAATGGGCAAGTTTGTGG
AATTGGTTTAACATAACAAATTGGCTGTGGTATATAAAATTATTCATAATGATAGTAGGAGGCTTGGTAG
GTTTAAGAATAGTTTTTGCTGTACTTTCTATAGTGAATAGAGTTAGGCAGGGATATTCACCATTATCGTT
TCAGACCCACCTCCCAACCCCGAGGGGACCCGACAGGCCCGAAGGAATAGAAGAAGAAGGTGGAGAGAGA
GACAGAGACAGATCCATTCGATTAGTGAACGGATCTCGACGGTATCGCTAGCTTTTAAAAGAAAAGGGGG
GATTGGGGGGTACAGTGCAGGGGAAAGAATAGTAGACATAATAGCAACAGACATACAAACTAAAGAATTA
CAAAAACAAATTACAAAAATTCAAAATTTTACTAGTGATTATCGGATCAACTTTGTATAGAAAAGTTGTC
TAGAGCGCGACTTTTTTTCCCGGCGGCCCCGCGGCTCTGCCCCTCGTGCGGTCGCGTTCCCGGCGGCGCG
GGGGGCGTGGCCTGGGCGCAGCATCTATAAAGGCGGGCGGCGGCAGAGGCGCCATTTTGCGAACGGCGAG
CAGCGGCGGCGGCGAAGCGCCCGCCGGGGGCGGGGAGGGGGCGGGGCCATCCGCGTGAGGCGACCCTGTT
GGTCCGGAGGGGCGGGGCGAGGAGGAGGACCCGCTTGGGCGGTTCGGCTGCCCACAGTAACCGCTGGGTG
GACCTGGCCAGCGCTCCGAACCTTCAAGTTTGTACAAAAAAGCAGGCTGCCACCATGGTGAGCAAGGGCG
AGGAGGACAACATGGCCATCATCAAGGAGTTCATGAGGTTCAAGGTGCACATGGAGGGCAGCGTGAACGG
CCACGAGTTCGAGATCGAGGGCGAGGGCGAGGGCAGGCCCTACGAGGGCACCCAGACCGCCAAGCTGAAG
GTGACCAAGGGCGGCCCCCTGCCCTTCGCCTGGGACATCCTGAGCCCCCAGTTCATGTACGGCAGCAAGG
CCTACGTGAAGCACCCCGCCGACATCCCCGACTACCTGAAGCTGAGCTTCCCCGAGGGCTTCAACTGGGA
GAGGGTGATGAACTTCGAGGACGGCGGCGTGGTGACCGTGACCCAGGACAGCAGCCTGCAGGACGGCGAG
TTCATCTACAAGGTGAAGCTGAGGGGCACCAACTTCCCCAGCGACGGCCCCGTGATGCAGTGCAGGACCA
TGGGCTGGGAGGCCAGCACCGAGAGGATGTACCCCGAGGACGGCGCCCTGAAGGGCGAGATCAAGCAGAG
GCTGAAGCTGAAGGACGGCGGCCACTACGACGCCGAGGTGAAGACCACCTACAAGGCCAAGAAGCCCGTG
CAGCTGCCCGGCGCCTACAACGTGGACATCAAGCTGGACATCCTGAGCCACAACGAGGACTACACCATCG
TGGAGCAGTACGAGAGGGCCGAGGGCAGGCACAGCACCGGCGGCATGGACGAGCTGTACAAGCTCAGATC
TCGAGCTGATCCAAAAAAGAAGAGAAAGGTAGATCCAAAAAAGAAGAGAAAGGTAGATCCAAAAAAGAAG
AGAAAGGTAGGATCCACCGGATCTAGCCATGGCTTCCCGCCGGAGGTGGAGGAGCAGGATGATGGCACGC
TGCCCATGTCTTGTGCCCAGGAGAGCGGGATGGACCGTCACCCTGCAGCCTGTGCTTCTGCTAGGATCAA
TGTGTAGACCCAGCTTTCTTGTACAAAGTGGTGATAATCGAATTCCGATAATCAACCTCTGGATTACAAA
ATTTGTGAAAGATTGACTGGTATTCTTAACTATGTTGCTCCTTTTACGCTATGTGGATACGCTGCTTTAA
TGCCTTTGTATCATGCTATTGCTTCCCGTATGGCTTTCATTTTCTCCTCCTTGTATAAATCCTGGTTGCT
GTCTCTTTATGAGGAGTTGTGGCCCGTTGTCAGGCAACGTGGCGTGGTGTGCACTGTGTTTGCTGACGCA
ACCCCCACTGGTTGGGGCATTGCCACCACCTGTCAGCTCCTTTCCGGGACTTTCGCTTTCCCCCTCCCTA
TTGCCACGGCGGAACTCATCGCCGCCTGCCTTGCCCGCTGCTGGACAGGGGCTCGGCTGTTGGGCACTGA
CAATTCCGTGGTGTTGTCGGGGAAGCTGACGTCCTTTCCATGGCTGCTCGCCTGTGTTGCCACCTGGATT
CTGCGCGGGACGTCCTTCTGCTACGTCCCTTCGGCCCTCAATCCAGCGGACCTTCCTTCCCGCGGCCTGC
TGCCGGCTCTGCGGCCTCTTCCGCGTCTTCGCCTTCGCCCTCAGACGAGTCGGATCTCCCTTTGGGCCGC
CTCCCCGCATCGGGAATTCCCGCGGTTCGAATTCTACCGGGTAGGGGAGGCGCTTTTCCCAAGGCAGTCT
GGAGCATGCGCTTTAGCAGCCCCGCTGGGCACTTGGCGCTACACAAGTGGCCTCTGGCCTCGCACACATT
CCACATCCACCGGTAGGCGCCAACCGGCTCCGTTCTTTGGTGGCCCCTTCGCGCCACCTTCTACTCCTCC
CCTAGTCAGGAAGTTCCCCCCCGCCCCGCAGCTCGCGTCGTGCAGGACGTGACAAATGGAAGTAGCACGT
CTCACTAGTCTCGTGCAGATGGACAGCACCGCTGAGCAATGGAAGCGGGTAGGCCTTTGGGGCAGCGGCC
AATAGCAGCTTTGCTCCTTCGCTTTCTGGGCTCAGAGGCTGGGAAGGGGTGGGTCCGGGGGCGGGCTCAG
GGGCGGGCTCAGGGGCGGGGCGGGCGCCCGAAGGTCCTCCGGAGGCCCGGCATTCTGCACGCTTCAAAAG
CGCACGTCTGCCGCGCTGTTCTCCTCTTCCTCATCTCCGGGCCTTTCGACCTCACGTGGCCACCATGACC
GAGTACAAGCCCACGGTGCGCCTCGCCACCCGCGACGACGTCCCCAGGGCCGTACGCACCCTCGCCGCCG
CGTTCGCCGACTACCCCGCCACGCGCCACACCGTCGATCCGGACCGCCACATCGAGCGGGTCACCGAGCT
GCAAGAACTCTTCCTCACGCGCGTCGGGCTCGACATCGGCAAGGTGTGGGTCGCGGACGACGGCGCCGCG
GTGGCGGTCTGGACCACGCCGGAGAGCGTCGAAGCGGGGGCGGTGTTCGCCGAGATCGGCCCGCGCATGG
CCGAGTTGAGCGGTTCCCGGCTGGCCGCGCAGCAACAGATGGAAGGCCTCCTGGCGCCGCACCGGCCCAA
GGAGCCCGCGTGGTTCCTGGCCACCGTCGGCGTCTCGCCCGACCACCAGGGCAAGGGTCTGGGCAGCGCC
GTCGTGCTCCCCGGAGTGGAGGCGGCCGAGCGCGCCGGGGTGCCCGCCTTCCTGGAGACCTCCGCGCCCC
GCAACCTCCCCTTCTACGAGCGGCTCGGCTTCACCGTCACCGCCGACGTCGAGGTGCCCGAAGGACCGCG
CACCTGGTGCATGACCCGCAAGCCCGGTGCCTGAGGTACCTTTAAGACCAATGACTTACAAGGCAGCTGT
AGATCTTAGCCACTTTTTAAAAGAAAAGGGGGGACTGGAAGGGCTAATTCACTCCCAACGAAGACAAGAT
CTGCTTTTTGCTTGTACTGGGTCTCTCTGGTTAGACCAGATCTGAGCCTGGGAGCTCTCTGGCTAACTAG
GGAACCCACTGCTTAAGCCTCAATAAAGCTTGCCTTGAGTGCTTCAAGTAGTGTGTGCCCGTCTGTTGTG
TGACTCTGGTAACTAGAGATCCCTCAGACCCTTTTAGTCAGTGTGGAAAATCTCTAGCAGTAGTAGTTCA
TGTCATCTTATTATTCAGTATTTATAACTTGCAAAGAAATGAATATCAGAGAGTGAGAGGAACTTGTTTA
TTGCAGCTTATAATGGTTACAAATAAAGCAATAGCATCACAAATTTCACAAATAAAGCATTTTTTTCACT
GCATTCTAGTTGTGGTTTGTCCAAACTCATCAATGTATCTTATCATGTCTGGCTCTAGCTATCCCGCCCC
TAACTCCGCCCATCCCGCCCCTAACTCCGCCCAGTTCCGCCCATTCTCCGCCCCATGGCTGACTAATTTT
TTTTATTTATGCAGAGGCCGAGGCCGCCTCGGCCTCTGAGCTATTCCAGAAGTAGTGAGGAGGCTTTTTT
GGAGGCCTAGGGACGTACCCAATTCGCCCTATAGTGAGTCGTATTACGCGCGCTCACTGGCCGTCGTTTT
ACAACGTCGTGACTGGGAAAACCCTGGCGTTACCCAACTTAATCGCCTTGCAGCACATCCCCCTTTCGCC
AGCTGGCGTAATAGCGAAGAGGCCCGCACCGATCGCCCTTCCCAACAGTTGCGCAGCCTGAATGGCGAAT
GGG
[124 nt withheld, positions 5884-6007]
C
[91 nt withheld, positions 6009-6099]
A
[49 nt withheld, positions 6101-6149]
CCTTTGACGTTGGAGTCCACGTTCTTT
[37 nt withheld, positions 6177-6213]
ACCCTATCTCGGTCTATTCTTTTGATTTATAAGGGATTTTGCCGATTTCGGCCTATTGGTTAAAAAATGA
GCTGATTTAACAAAAATTTAACGCGAATTTTAACAAAATATTAACGCTTACAATTTAGGTGGCACTTTTC
GGGGAAATGTGCGCGGAACCCCTATTTGTTTATTTTTCTAAATACATTCAAATATGTATCCGCTCATGAG
ACAATAACCCTGATAAATGCTTCAATAATATTGAAAAAGGAAGAGTATGAGTATTCAACATTTCCGTGTC
GCCCTTATTCCCTTTTTTGCGGCATTTTGCCTTCCTGTTTTTGCTCACCCAGAAACGCTGGTGAAAGTAA
AAGATGCTGAAGATCAGTTGGGTGCACGAGTGGGTTACATCGAACTGGATCTCAACAGCGGTAAGATCCT
TGAGAGTTTTCGCCCCGAAGAACGTTTTCCAATGATGAGCACTTTTAAAGTTCTGCTATGTGGCGCGGTA
TTATCCCGTATTGACGCCGGGCAAGAGCAACTCGGTCGCCGCATACACTATTCTCAGAATGACTTGGTTG
AGTACTCACCAGTCACAGAAAAGCATCTTACGGATGGCATGACAGTAAGAGAATTATGCAGTGCTGCCAT
AACCATGAGTGATAACACTGCGGCCAACTTACTTCTGACAACGATCGGAGGACCGAAGGAGCTAACCGCT
TTTTTGCACAACATGGGGGATCATGTAACTCGCCTTGATCGTTGGGAACCGGAGCTGAATGAAGCCATAC
CAAACGACGAGCGTGACACCACGATGCCTGTAGCAATGGCAACAACGTTGCGCAAACTATTAACTGGCGA
ACTACTTACTCTAGCTTCCCGGCAACAATTAATAGACTGGATGGAGGCGGATAAAGTTGCAGGACCACTT
CTGCGCTCGGCCCTTCCGGCTGGCTGGTTTATTGCTGATAAATCTGGAGCCGGTGAGCGTGGGTCTCGCG
GTATCATTGCAGCACTGGGGCCAGATGGTAAGCCCTCCCGTATCGTAGTTATCTACACGACGGGGAGTCA
GGCAACTATGGATGAACGAAATAGACAGATCGCTGAGATAGGTGCCTCACTGATTAAGCATTGGTAACTG
TCAGACCAAGTTTACTCATATATACTTTAGATTGATTTAAAACTTCATTTTTAATTTAAAAGGATCTAGG
TGAAGATCCTTTTTGATAATCTCATGACCAAAATCCCTTAACGTGAGTTTTCGTTCCACTGAGCGTCAGA
CCCCGTAGAAAAGATCAAAGGATCTTCTTGAGATCCTTTTTTTCTGCGCGTAATCTGCTGCTTGCAAACA
AAAAAACCACCGCTACCAGCGGTGGTTTGTTTGCCGGATCAAGAGCTACCAACTCTTTTTCCGAAGGTAA
CTGGCTTCAGCAGAGCGCAGATACCAAATACTGTTCTTCTAGTGTAGCCGTAGTTAGGCCACCACTTCAA
GAACTCTGTAGCACCGCCTACATACCTCGCTCTGCTAATCCTGTTACCAGTGGCTGCTGCCAGTGGCGAT
AAGTCGTGTCTTACCGGGTTGGACTCAAGACGATAGTTACCGGATAAGGCGCAGCGGTCGGGCTGAACGG
GGGGTTCGTGCACACAGCCCAGCTTGGAGCGAACGACCTACACCGAACTGAGATACCTACAGCGTGAGCT
ATGAGAAAGCGCCACGCTTCCCGAAGAGAGAAAGGCGGACAGGTATCCGGTAAGCGGCAGGGTCGGAACA
GGAGAGCGCACGAGGGAGCTTCCAGGGGGAAACGCCTGGTATCTTTATAGTCCTGTCGGGTTTCGCCACC
TCTGACTTGAGCGTCGATTTTTGTGATGCTCGTCAGGGGGGCGGAGCCTATGGAAAAACGCCAGCAACGC
GGCCTTTTTACGGTTCCTGGCCTTTTGCTGGCCTTTTGCTCACATGTTCTTTCCTGCGTTATCCCCTGAT
TCTGTGGATAACCGTATTACCGCCTTTGAGTGAGCTGATACCGCTCGCCGCAGCCGAACGACCGAGCGCA
GCGAGTCAGTGAGCGAGGAAGCGGAAGAGCGCCCAATACGCAAACCGCCTCTCCCCGCGCGTTGGCCGAT
TCATTAATGCAGCTGGCACGACAGGTTTCCCGACTGGAAAGCGGGCAGTGAGCGCAACGCAATTAATGTG
AGTTAGCTCACTCATTAGGCACCCCAGGCTTTACACTTTATGCTTCCGGCTCGTATGTTGTGTGGAATTG
TGAGCGGATAACAATTTCACACAGGAAACAGCTATGACCATGATTACGCCAAGCGCGCAATTAACCCTCA
CTAAAGGGAACAAAAGCTGGAGCTGCAAGCTT
