>Addgene plasmid #213768 | pLV-HKGT1_short_mCherry2-NLS-PEST_Puro | depositor partial sequence | sequence record 416884 | HKGT1_short
TCTAGAGCGCGACTTTTTTTCCCGGCGGCCCCGCGGCTCTGCCCCTCGTGCGGTCGCGTTCCCGGCGGCG
CGGGGGGCGTGGCCTGGGCGCAGCATCTATAAAGGCGGGCGGCGGCAGAGGCGCCATTTTGCGAACGGCG
AGCAGCGGCGGCGGCGAAGCGCCCGCCGGGGGCGGGGAGGGGGCGGGGCCATCCGCGTGAGGCGACCCTG
TTGGTCCGGAGGGGCGGGGCGAGGAGGAGGACCCGCTTGGGCGGTTCGGCTGCCCACAGTAACCGCTGGG
TGGACCTGGCCAGCGCTCCGAACCTT
